>Addgene plasmid #83705 | MSCV-6NBC-GFP-PGK-Puro-Barcode28 | depositor full sequence | sequence record 159842 | Full Sequence
TGAAAGACCCCACCTGTAGGTTTGGCAAGCTAGCTTAAGTAACGCCATTTTGCAAGGCATGGAAAATACA
TAACTGAGAATAGAGAAGTTCAGATCAAGGTTAGGAACAGAGAGACAGCAGAATATGGGCCAAACAGGAT
ATCTGTGGTAAGCAGTTCCTGCCCCGGCTCAGGGCCAAGAACAGATGGTCCCCAGATGCGGTCCCGCCCT
CAGCAGTTTCTAGAGAACCATCAGATGTTTCCAGGGTGCCCCAAGGACCTGAAATGACCCTGTGCCTTAT
TTGAACTAACCAATCAGTTCGCTTCTCGCTTCTGTTCGCGCGCTTCTGCTCCCCGAGCTCAATAAAAGAG
CCCACAACCCCTCACTCGGCGCGCCAGTCCTCCGATAGACTGCGTCGCCCGGGTACCCGTATTCCCAATA
AAGCCTCTTGCTGTTTGCATCCGAATCGTGGACTCGCTGATCCTTGGGAGGGTCTCCTCAGATTGATTGA
CTGCCCACCTCGGGGGTCTTTCATTTGGAGGTTCCACCGAGATTTGGAGACCCCTGCCCAGGGACCACCG
ACCCCCCCGCCGGGAGGTAAGCTGGCCAGCGGTCGTTTCGTGTCTGTCTCTGTCTTTGTGCGTGTTTGTG
CCGGCATCTAATGTTTGCGCCTGCGTCTGTACTAGTTAGCTAACTAGCTCTGTATCTGGCGGACCCGTGG
TGGAACTGACGAGTTCTGAACACCCGGCCGCAACCCTGGGAGACGTCCCAGGGACTTTGGGGGCCGTTTT
TGTGGCCCGACCTGAGGAAGGGAGTCGATGTGGAATCCGACCCCGTCAGGATATGTGGTTCTGGTAGGAG
ACGAGAACCTAAAACAGTTCCCGCCTCCGTCTGAATTTTTGCTTTCGGTTTGGAACCGAAGCCGCGCGTC
TTGTCTGCTGCAGCGCTGCAGCATCGTTCTGTGTTGTCTCTGTCTGACTGTGTTTCTGTATTTGTCTGAA
AATTAGGGCCAGACTGTTACCACTCCCTTAAGTTTGACCTTAGGTCACTGGAAAGATGTCGAGCGGATCG
CTCACAACCAGTCGGTAGATGTCAAGAAGAGACGTTGGGTTACCTTCTGCTCTGCAGAATGGCCAACCTT
TAACGTCGGATGGCCGCGAGACGGCACCTTTAACCGAGACCTCATCACCCAGGTTAAGATCAAGGTCTTT
TCACCTGGCCCGCATGGACACCCAGACCAGGTCCCCTACATCGTGACCTGGGAAGCCTTGGCTTTTGACC
CCCCTCCCTGGGTCAAGCCCTTTGTACACCCTAAGCCTCCGCCTCCTCTTCCTCCATCCGCCCCGTCTCT
CCCCCTTGAACCTCCTCGTTCGACCCCGCCTCGATCCTCCCTTTATCCAGCCCTCACTCCTTCTCTAGGC
GCCGGAATTAGATCCNNNNNNCCACCATGGTGAGCAAGGGCGAGGAGCTGTTCACCGGGGTGGTGCCCAT
CCTGGTCGAGCTGGACGGCGACGTAAACGGCCACAAGTTCAGCGTGTCCGGCGAGGGCGAGGGCGATGCC
ACCTACGGCAAGCTGACCCTGAAGTTCATCTGCACCACCGGCAAGCTGCCCGTGCCCTGGCCCACCCTCG
TGACCACCCTGACCTACGGCGTGCAGTGCTTCAGCCGCTACCCCGACCACATGAAGCAGCACGACTTCTT
CAAGTCCGCCATGCCCGAAGGCTACGTCCAGGAGCGCACCATCTTCTTCAAGGACGACGGCAACTACAAG
ACCCGCGCCGAGGTGAAGTTCGAGGGCGACACCCTGGTGAACCGCATCGAGCTGAAGGGCATCGACTTCA
AGGAGGACGGCAACATCCTGGGGCACAAGCTGGAGTACAACTACAACAGCCACAACGTCTATATCATGGC
CGACAAGCAGAAGAACGGCATCAAGGTGAACTTCAAGATCCGCCACAACATCGAGGACGGCAGCGTGCAG
CTCGCCGACCACTACCAGCAGAACACCCCCATCGGCGACGGCCCCGTGCTGCTGCCCGACAACCACTACC
TGAGCACCCAGTCCGCCCTGAGCAAAGACCCCAACGAGAAGCGCGATCACATGGTCCTGCTGGAGTTCGT
GACCGCCGCCGGGATCACTCTCGGCATGGACGAGCTGTACAAGTAGCGGAGAATTCTACCGGGTAGGGGA
GGCGCTTTTCCCAAGGCAGTCTGGAGCATGCGCTTTAGCAGCCCCGCTGGGCACTTGGCGCTACACAAGT
GGCCTCTGGCCTCGCACACATTCCACATCCACCGGTAGGCGCCAACCGGCTCCGTTCTTTGGTGGCCCCT
TCGCGCCACCTTCTACTCCTCCCCTAGTCAGGAAGTTCCCCCCCGCCCCGCAGCTCGCGTCGTGCAGGAC
GTGACAAATGGAAGTAGCACGTCTCACTAGTCTCGTGCAGATGGACAGCACCGCTGAGCAATGGAAGCGG
GTAGGCCTTTGGGGCAGCGGCCAATAGCAGCTTTGCTCCTTCGCTTTCTGGGCTCAGAGGCTGGGAAGGG
GTGGGTCCGGGGGCGGGCTCAGGGGCGGGCTCAGGGGCGGGGCGGGCGCCCGAAGGTCCTCCGGAGGCCC
GGCATTCTGCACGCTTCAAAAGCGCACGTCTGCCGCGCTGTTCTCCTCTTCCTCATCTCCGGGCCTTTCG
ACCTGCAGCCCAAGCTTACCATGACCGAGTACAAGCCCACGGTGCGCCTCGCCACCCGCGACGACGTCCC
CAGGGCCGTACGCACCCTCGCCGCCGCGTTCGCCGACTACCCCGCCACGCGCCACACCGTCGATCCGGAC
CGCCACATCGAGCGGGTCACCGAGCTGCAAGAACTCTTCCTCACGCGCGTCGGGCTCGACATCGGCAAGG
TGTGGGTCGCGGACGACGGCGCCGCGGTGGCGGTCTGGACCACGCCGGAGAGCGTCGAAGCGGGGGCGGT
GTTCGCCGAGATCGGCCCGCGCATGGCCGAGTTGAGCGGTTCCCGGCTGGCCGCGCAGCAACAGATGGAA
GGCCTCCTGGCGCCGCACCGGCCCAAGGAGCCCGCGTGGTTCCTGGCCACCGTCGGCGTCTCGCCCGACC
ACCAGGGCAAGGGTCTGGGCAGCGCCGTCGTGCTCCCCGGAGTGGAGGCGGCCGAGCGCGCCGGGGTGCC
CGCCTTCCTGGAGACCTCCGCGCCCCGCAACCTCCCCTTCTACGAGCGGCTCGGCTTCACCGTCACCGCC
GACGTCGAGGTGCCCGAAGGACCGCGCACCTGGTGCATGACCCGCAAGCCCGGTGCCTGACGCCCGCCCC
ACGACCCGCAGCGCCCGACCGAAAGGAGCGCACGACCCCATGCATCGATAAAATAAAAGATTTTATTTAG
TCTCCAGAAAAAGGGGGGAATGAAAGACCCCACCTGTAGGTTTGGCAAGCTAGCTTAAGTAACGCCATTT
TGCAAGGCATGGAAAATACATAACTGAGAATAGAGAAGTTCAGATCAAGGTTAGGAACAGAGAGACAGCA
GAATATGGGCCAAACAGGATATCTGTGGTAAGCAGTTCCTGCCCCGGCTCAGGGCCAAGAACAGATGGTC
CCCAGATGCGGTCCCGCCCTCAGCAGTTTCTAGAGAACCATCAGATGTTTCCAGGGTGCCCCAAGGACCT
GAAATGACCCTGTGCCTTATTTGAACTAACCAATCAGTTCGCTTCTCGCTTCTGTTCGCGCGCTTCTGCT
CCCCGAGCTCAATAAAAGAGCCCACAACCCCTCACTCGGCGCGCCAGTCCTCCGATAGACTGCGTCGCCC
GGGTACCCGTGTATCCAATAAACCCTCTTGCAGTTGCATCCGACTTGTGGTCTCGCTGTTCCTTGGGAGG
GTCTCCTCTGAGTGATTGACTACCCGTCAGCGGGGGTCTTTCATGGGTAACAGTTTCTTGAAGTTGGAGA
ACAACATTCTGAGGGTAGGAGTCGAATATTAAGTAATCCTGACTCAATTAGCCACTGTTTTGAATCCACA
TACTCCAATACTCCTGAAATAGTTCATTATGGACAGCGCAGAAGAGCTGGGGAGAATTAATTCGTAATCA
TGGTCATAGCTGTTTCCTGTGTGAAATTGTTATCCGCTCACAATTCCACACAACATACGAGCCGGAAGCA
TAAAGTGTAAAGCCTGGGGTGCCTAATGAGTGAGCTAACTCACATTAATTGCGTTGCGCTCACTGCCCGC
TTTCCAGTCGGGAAACCTGTCGTGCCAGCTGCATTAATGAATCGGCCAACGCGCGGGGAGAGGCGGTTTG
CGTATTGGGCGCTCTTCCGCTTCCTCGCTCACTGACTCGCTGCGCTCGGTCGTTCGGCTGCGGCGAGCGG
TATCAGCTCACTCAAAGGCGGTAATACGGTTATCCACAGAATCAGGGGATAACGCAGGAAAGAACATGTG
AGCAAAAGGCCAGCAAAAGGCCAGGAACCGTAAAAAGGCCGCGTTGCTGGCGTTTTTCCATAGGCTCCGC
CCCCCTGACGAGCATCACAAAAATCGACGCTCAAGTCAGAGGTGGCGAAACCCGACAGGACTATAAAGAT
ACCAGGCGTTTCCCCCTGGAAGCTCCCTCGTGCGCTCTCCTGTTCCGACCCTGCCGCTTACCGGATACCT
GTCCGCCTTTCTCCCTTCGGGAAGCGTGGCGCTTTCTCATAGCTCACGCTGTAGGTATCTCAGTTCGGTG
TAGGTCGTTCGCTCCAAGCTGGGCTGTGTGCACGAACCCCCCGTTCAGCCCGACCGCTGCGCCTTATCCG
GTAACTATCGTCTTGAGTCCAACCCGGTAAGACACGACTTATCGCCACTGGCAGCAGCCACTGGTAACAG
GATTAGCAGAGCGAGGTATGTAGGCGGTGCTACAGAGTTCTTGAAGTGGTGGCCTAACTACGGCTACACT
AGAAGGACAGTATTTGGTATCTGCGCTCTGCTGAAGCCAGTTACCTTCGGAAAAAGAGTTGGTAGCTCTT
GATCCGGCAAACAAACCACCGCTGGTAGCGGTGGTTTTTTTGTTTGCAAGCAGCAGATTACGCGCAGAAA
AAAAGGATCTCAAGAAGATCCTTTGATCTTTTCTACGGGGTCTGACGCTCAGTGGAACGAAAACTCACGT
TAAGGGATTTTGGTCATGAGATTATCAAAAAGGATCTTCACCTAGATCCTTTTAAATTAAAAATGAAGTT
TTAAATCAATCTAAAGTATATATGAGTAAACTTGGTCTGACAGTTACCAATGCTTAATCAGTGAGGCACC
TATCTCAGCGATCTGTCTATTTCGTTCATCCATAGTTGCCTGACTCCCCGTCGTGTAGATAACTACGATA
CGGGAGGGCTTACCATCTGGCCCCAGTGCTGCAATGATACCGCGAGACCCACGCTCACCGGCTCCAGATT
TATCAGCAATAAACCAGCCAGCCGGAAGGGCCGAGCGCAGAAGTGGTCCTGCAACTTTATCCGCCTCCAT
CCAGTCTATTAATTGTTGCCGGGAAGCTAGAGTAAGTAGTTCGCCAGTTAATAGTTTGCGCAACGTTGTT
GCCATTGCTACAGGCATCGTGGTGTCACGCTCGTCGTTTGGTATGGCTTCATTCAGCTCCGGTTCCCAAC
GATCAAGGCGAGTTACATGATCCCCCATGTTGTGCAAAAAAGCGGTTAGCTCCTTCGGTCCTCCGATCGT
TGTCAGAAGTAAGTTGGCCGCAGTGTTATCACTCATGGTTATGGCAGCACTGCATAATTCTCTTACTGTC
ATGCCATCCGTAAGATGCTTTTCTGTGACTGGTGAGTACTCAACCAAGTCATTCTGAGAATAGTGTATGC
GGCGACCGAGTTGCTCTTGCCCGGCGTCAATACGGGATAATACCGCGCCACATAGCAGAACTTTAAAAGT
GCTCATCATTGGAAAACGTTCTTCGGGGCGAAAACTCTCAAGGATCTTACCGCTGTTGAGATCCAGTTCG
ATGTAACCCACTCGTGCACCCAACTGATCTTCAGCATCTTTTACTTTCACCAGCGTTTCTGGGTGAGCAA
AAACAGGAAGGCAAAATGCCGCAAAAAAGGGAATAAGGGCGACACGGAAATGTTGAATACTCATACTCTT
CCTTTTTCAATATTATTGAAGCATTTATCAGGGTTATTGTCTCATGAGCGGATACATATTTGAATGTATT
TAGAAAAATAAACAAATAGGGGTTCCGCGCACATTTCCCCGAAAAGTGCCACCTGACGTCTAAGAAACCA
TTATTATCATGACATTAACCTATAAAAATAGGCGTATCACGAGGCCCTTTCGTCTCGCGCGTTTCGGTGA
TGACGGTGAAAACCTCTGACACATGCAGCTCCCGGAGACGGTCACAGCTTGTCTGTAAGCGGATGCCGGG
AGCAGACAAGCCCGTCAGGGCGCGTCAGCGGGTGTTGGCGGGTGTCGGGGCTGGCTTAACTATGCGGCAT
CAGAGCAGATTGTACTGAGAGTGCACCATATGCGGTGTGAAATACCGCACAGATGCGTAAGGAGAAAATA
CCGCATCAGGCGCCATTCGCCATTCAGGCTGCGCAACTGTTGGGAAGGGCGATCGGTGCGGGCCTCTTCG
CTATTACGCCAGCTGGCGAAAGGGGGATGTGCTGCAAGGCGATTAAGTTGGGTAACGCCAGGGTTTTCCC
AGTCACGACGTTGTAAAACGACGGCGCAAGGAATGGTGCATGCAAGGAGATGGCGCCCAACAGTCCCCCG
GCCACGGGGCCTGCCACCATACCCACGCCGAAACAAGCGCTCATGAGCCCGAAGTGGCGAGCCCGATCTT
CCCCATCGGTGATGTCGGCGATATAGGCGCCAGCAACCGCACCTGTGGCGCCGGTGATGCCGGCCACGAT
GCGTCCGGCGTAGAGGCGATTAGTCCAATTTGTTAAAGACAGGATATCAGTGGTCCAGGCTCTAGTTTTG
ACTCAACAATATCACCAGCTGAAGCCTATAGAGTACGAGCCATAGATAAAATAAAAGATTTTATTTAGTC
TCCAGAAAAAGGGGGGAA
Features (pLannotate 1.2.2; 19 found; start..end, strand, type, name):
    579..920     +  misc_feature   MESV Ψ: packaging signal of murine embryonic stem cell virus
    987..1403    +  CDS            gag (truncated): truncated Moloney murine leukemia virus (MMLV) gag gene lacking the start codon
   1427..2143    +  CDS            EGFP: EGFP is a basic (constitutively fluorescent) green fluorescent protein published in 1996, derived from Aequorea victoria. It is reported to be a rapidly-maturing weak dimer with moderate acid sensitivity.
   2161..2660    +  promoter       PGK promoter: mouse phosphoglycerate kinase 1 promoter
   2681..3280    +  CDS            PuroR: puromycin N-acetyltransferase; pac from Streptomyces alboniger; confers resistance to puromycin
   3380..3894    +  LTR            3' LTR: 3' long terminal repeat from murine embryonic stem cell virus
   4087..4103    -  protein_bind   lac operator: The lac repressor binds to the lac operator to inhibit transcription in E. coli. This inhibition can be relieved by adding lactose or isopropyl-β-D-thiogalactopyranoside (IPTG). lac repressor encoded by lacI
   4111..4141    -  promoter       lac promoter: promoter for the E. coli lac operon
   4156..4177    -  protein_bind   CAP binding site: CAP binding activates transcription in the presence of cAMP. E. coli catabolite activator protein
   4190..4282    -  CDS            lacI (fragment): lac repressor; lacI; The lac repressor binds to the lac operator to inhibit transcription in E. coli. This inhibition can be relieved by adding lactose or isopropyl-β-D-thiogalactopyranoside (IPTG).
   4465..5053    -  rep_origin     ori: high-copy-number ColE1/pMB1/pBR322/pUC origin of replication
   5224..6084    -  CDS            AmpR: β-lactamase; bla; confers resistance to ampicillin, carbenicillin, and related antibiotics
   6085..6189    -  promoter       AmpR promoter: bla
   6284..6319    +  CDS            rop (fragment): Rop protein, which maintains plasmids at low copy number; rop
   6421..6520    +  misc_feature   bom (fragment): basis of mobility region from pBR322
   6526..6675    -  CDS            lacZα (fragment): LacZα fragment of β-galactosidase; lacZ fragment
   6675..6876    -  CDS            TcR (fragment): tetracycline efflux protein; tet; confers resistance to tetracycline
   6877..6975    +  CDS            env (fragment): murine leukemia virus gPr80 envelope polyprotein precursor; env; proteolytically cleaved into gp70SU and p15TM subunits
   7017..515     +  LTR            5' LTR (across the origin): 5' long terminal repeat from murine embryonic stem cell virus
