[The description below was written by a language model from this plasmid's Addgene catalogue record and pLannotate feature annotations shown in this document.]
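Description:
MSCV-6NBC-GFP-PGK-Puro-Barcode28 is a murine stem cell virus (MSCV) gammaretroviral transfer vector that delivers a short synthetic DNA barcode together with a fluorescent reporter and a drug-selection marker into mammalian cells. The proviral unit is bounded by murine embryonic stem cell virus 5′ and 3′ LTRs. It carries the MESV Ψ packaging signal followed by a truncated, start-codon-less MMLV gag segment, which extends the packaging region and improves encapsidation of the genomic RNA when viral proteins are supplied in trans by a packaging cell line. In bacteria the plasmid is maintained by a high-copy ColE1/pUC-type origin and selected with ampicillin through β-lactamase. The small lacI, lacZα, TcR, rop, bom and env fragments in the annotation are non-functional remnants of the backbone's cloning history.

Within the provirus, EGFP lies directly downstream of the packaging region and has no annotated internal promoter, so it is presumably expressed from the 5′ LTR. A mouse PGK promoter separately drives puromycin N-acetyltransferase, so transduced cells can be tracked by fluorescence and enriched with puromycin. The insert, Barcode28, is one member of a series of six-nucleotide barcodes, cloned between a BglII site destroyed during cloning and a retained EcoRI site. It is not annotated as a feature, so its exact position cannot be read from the table. The record also notes that repository quality-control sequencing found a different hexamer from the one originally reported for this barcode. The stated purpose is to generate individually barcoded cell line variants, and the associated work describes an in vivo multiplexed small-molecule screening platform. Integration leaves a heritable tag that lets differently barcoded cell populations be told apart by sequencing.
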