Addgene plasmid #83705: MSCV-6NBC-GFP-PGK-Puro-Barcode28
Purpose: individual 6N barcode to make barcoded cell line variants
Depositing lab: Monte Winslow. Depositing organization: Stanford University. Publication: An in vivo multiplexed small-molecule screening platform. Gruner BM, Schulze CJ, Yang D, Ogasawara D, Dix MM, Rogers ZN, Chuang CH, McFarland CD, Chiou SH, Brown JM, Cravatt BF, Bogyo M, Winslow MM. Nat Methods. 2016 Sep 12. doi: 10.1038/nmeth.3992. PubMed 27617390.
Backbone
  Vector backbone: MSCV
  Vector type: Retroviral
  Selectable markers: Puromycin
Growth in bacteria
  Bacterial resistance: Ampicillin, 100 μg/mL
  Growth temperature: 37°C
  Growth strain: DH5alpha
  Copy number: High Copy
Gene/Insert
  Gene/Insert name: Barcode28
  Species: Synthetic
  Cloning method: Restriction Enzyme; 5′ cloning site BglII (destroyed during cloning); 3′ cloning site EcoRI (not destroyed)
  Sequencing primers: 5′ CCCTTGAACCTCCTCGTTCGACC
Terms and licenses: Academic/Nonprofit Terms; Industry Terms: Not Available to Industry
Depositor comments: Please note, the Barcode 28 sequence found during Addgene quality control is ATGCAT not ACNGAC.
How to cite: MSCV-6NBC-GFP-PGK-Puro-Barcode28 was a gift from Monte Winslow (Addgene plasmid # 83705 ; http://n2t.net/addgene:83705 ; RRID:Addgene_83705)
