>Addgene plasmid #83705 | MSCV-6NBC-GFP-PGK-Puro-Barcode28 | addgene partial sequence | sequence record 165170 | pLXSN5 5'-CCCTTGAACCTCCTCGTTCGACC-3'
CAGCCCTCACTCCTTCTCTAGGCGCCGGAATTAGATCCATGCATCCACCATGGTGAGCAAGGGCGAGGAG
CTGTTCACCGGGGTGGTGCCCATCCTGGTCGAGCTGGACGGCGACGTAAACGGCCACAAGTTCAGCGTGT
CCGGCGAGGGCGAGGGCGATGCCACCTACGGCAAGCTGACCCTGAAGTTCATCTGCACCACCGGCAAGCT
GCCCGTGCCCTGGCCCACCCTCGTGACCACCCTGACCTACGGCGTGCAGTGCTTCAGCCGCTACCCCGAC
CACATGAAGCAGCACGACTTCTTCAAGTCCGCCATGCCCGAAGGCTACGTCCAGGAGCGCACCATCTTCT
TCAAGGACGACGGCAACTACAAGACCCGCGCCGAGGTGAAGTTCGAGGGCGACACCCTGGTGAACCGCAT
CGAGCTGAAGGGCATCGACTTCAAGGAGGACGGCAACATCCTGGGGCACAAGCTGGAGTACAACTACAAC
AGCCACAACGTCTATATCATGGCCGACAAGCAGAAGAACGGCATCAAGGTGAACTTCAAGATCCGCCACA
ACATCGAGGACGGCAGCGTGCAGCTCGCCGACCACTACCAGCAGAACACCCCCATCGGCGACGGCCCCGT
GCTGCTGCCCGACAACCACTACCTGAGCACCCAGTCCGCCCTGAGCAAAGACCCCAACGAGAAGCGCGAT
CACATGGTCCTGCTGGAGTTCGTGACCGCCGCCGGGATCACTCTCGGCATGGACGAGCTGTACAAGTAGC
GGAGAATTCTACCGGGTAGGGGAGGCGCTTTTCCCAAGGCAGTCTGGAGCATGCGCTTT
